Addgene plasmid #199434: pET24b-Amg2
Purpose: expresses Amg2 in bacterial cells
Depositing lab: Andrew Woolley. Depositing organization: University of Toronto. Publication: Engineering of bidirectional, cyanobacteriochrome-based light-inducible dimers (BICYCL)s. Jang J, Tang K, Youn J, McDonald S, Beyer HM, Zurbriggen MD, Uppalapati M, Woolley GA. Nat Methods. 2023 Feb 23. doi: 10.1038/s41592-023-01764-8. PubMed 36823330.
Backbone
  Vector backbone: pET24b
  Backbone size w/o insert (bp): 5200
  Total vector size (bp): 5711
  Vector type: Bacterial Expression
Growth in bacteria
  Bacterial resistance: Kanamycin, 50 μg/mL
  Growth temperature: 37°C
  Growth strain: DH5alpha
  Copy number: Unknown
Gene/Insert
  Gene/Insert name: Amg2 (alt name: AM1_C0023g2)
  Species: Acaryochloris marina MBIC11017
  Insert size (bp): 503
  Mutation: L159K mutation
  GenBank ID: NC_009928.1 NC_009928.1
  Promoter: T7
  Tag / fusion protein: his tag (C terminal on insert)
  Cloning method: Gibson Cloning
  Sequencing primers: 5′ T7; 3′ T7term
Terms and licenses: Academic/Nonprofit Terms; Industry Terms: Not Available to Industry
How to cite: pET24b-Amg2 was a gift from Andrew Woolley (Addgene plasmid # 199434 ; http://n2t.net/addgene:199434 ; RRID:Addgene_199434)
