[The description below was written by a language model from this plasmid's Addgene catalogue record and pLannotate feature annotations shown in this document.]
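Description:
pET24b-Amg2 is a bacterial expression plasmid built on the pET24b backbone, about 5.7 kb in total, for producing the Amg2 protein in E. coli. It is selected with kanamycin through an aminoglycoside phosphotransferase gene (KanR) and replicates from a ColE1/pMB1-type origin accompanied by the pBR322 bom region and the rop gene, which moderates copy number; the catalogue lists copy number as unknown. An f1 phage origin is also present. The annotated tetracycline-resistance fragments, the partial AmpR promoter and a predicted E. coli open reading frame are backbone remnants detected by automated annotation, not functional markers.

The insert, roughly 500 bp and introduced by Gibson cloning, encodes Amg2 (also called AM1_C0023g2) from the cyanobacterium Acaryochloris marina MBIC11017, carrying an L159K substitution. The insert itself is not annotated in the feature table, but it fits the gap between the T7 gene 10 ribosome binding site and a short histidine-tag segment, which corresponds to the C-terminal His tag recorded for the construct and allows metal-affinity purification. Transcription is driven by a T7 promoter immediately followed by a lac operator and ends at the T7 terminator. The plasmid-borne lacI gene supplies lac repressor, so expression is held off until induced with IPTG in a host that provides T7 RNA polymerase. A short match to a T7 gene 10B-derived solubility tag lies downstream of the His tag and is probably backbone sequence rather than part of the protein. The associated publication concerns cyanobacteriochrome-based, bidirectional light-inducible dimers, suggesting that this plasmid supplies recombinant Amg2 for that engineering work.
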