Features (pLannotate 1.2.2; 18 found; start..end, strand, type, name):
     26..454     +  rep_origin     f1 ori (sequence partly withheld): f1 bacteriophage origin of replication; arrow indicates direction of (+) strand synthesis
    507..564     +  promoter       AmpR promoter (fragment): bla
    573..1388    -  CDS            KanR: aminoglycoside phosphotransferase; aph(3')-Ia; confers resistance to kanamycin in bacteria or G418 (Geneticin®) in eukaryotes
   1510..2098    +  rep_origin     ori: high-copy-number ColE1/pMB1/pBR322/pUC origin of replication
   2284..2423    -  misc_feature   bom: basis of mobility region from pBR322
   2525..2716    -  CDS            rop: Rop protein, which maintains plasmids at low copy number; rop
   2733..3113    +  CDS            YPB1_ECOLX: Protein predicted: Swiss-Prot protein existence level 4. From Escherichia coli.
   3185..3476    -  CDS            TcR (fragment): tetracycline efflux protein; tet; confers resistance to tetracycline
   3491..3512    -  protein_bind   CAP binding site: CAP binding activates transcription in the presence of cAMP. E. coli catabolite activator protein
   3525..4607    -  CDS            lacI: lac repressor; lacI; The lac repressor binds to the lac operator to inhibit transcription in E. coli. This inhibition can be relieved by adding lactose or isopropyl-β-D-thiogalactopyranoside (IPTG).
   4608..4685    -  promoter       lacI promoter: lacI
   4693..4972    -  CDS            TcR (fragment): tetracycline efflux protein; tet; confers resistance to tetracycline
   4994..5012    +  promoter       T7 promoter: promoter for bacteriophage T7 RNA polymerase
   5013..5037    +  protein_bind   lac operator: The lac repressor binds to the lac operator to inhibit transcription in E. coli. This inhibition can be relieved by adding lactose or isopropyl-β-D-thiogalactopyranoside (IPTG). lac repressor encoded by lacI
   5052..5074    +  RBS            RBS: efficient ribosome binding site from bacteriophage T7 gene 10 (Olins and Rangwala, 1989)
   5565..5582    +  CDS            9xHis (fragment): 9xHis affinity tag
   5592..5641    +  CDS            SET1 (fragment): solubility-enhancement tag derived from T7 phage gene 10B
   5649..5696    +  terminator     T7 terminator: transcription terminator for bacteriophage T7 RNA polymerase
>Addgene plasmid #199434 | pET24b-Amg2 | addgene full sequence | sequence record 390786 | Addgene NGS Result
AACTATATCCGGATTGGCGAATGGG
[124 nt withheld, positions 26-149]
C
[91 nt withheld, positions 151-241]
A
[49 nt withheld, positions 243-291]
CCTTTGACGTTGGAGTCCACGTTCTTT
[37 nt withheld, positions 319-355]
ACCCTATCTCGGTCTATTCTTTTGATTTATAAGGGATTTTGCCGATTTCGGCCTATTGGTTAAAAAATGA
GCTGATTTAACAAAAATTTAACGCGAATTTTAACAAAATATTAACGCTTACAATTTAGGTGGCACTTTTC
GGGGAAATGTGCGCGGAACCCCTATTTGTTTATTTTTCTAAATACATTCAAATATGTATCCGCTCATGAA
TTAATTCTTAGAAAAACTCATCGAGCATCAAATGAAACTGCAATTTATTCATATCAGGATTATCAATACC
ATATTTTTGAAAAAGCCGTTTCTGTAATGAAGGAGAAAACTCACCGAGGCAGTTCCATAGGATGGCAAGA
TCCTGGTATCGGTCTGCGATTCCGACTCGTCCAACATCAATACAACCTATTAATTTCCCCTCGTCAAAAA
TAAGGTTATCAAGTGAGAAATCACCATGAGTGACGACTGAATCCGGTGAGAATGGCAAAAGTTTATGCAT
TTCTTTCCAGACTTGTTCAACAGGCCAGCCATTACGCTCGTCATCAAAATCACTCGCATCAACCAAACCG
TTATTCATTCGTGATTGCGCCTGAGCGAGACGAAATACGCGATCGCTGTTAAAAGGACAATTACAAACAG
GAATCGAATGCAACCGGCGCAGGAACACTGCCAGCGCATCAACAATATTTTCACCTGAATCAGGATATTC
TTCTAATACCTGGAATGCTGTTTTCCCGGGGATCGCAGTGGTGAGTAACCATGCATCATCAGGAGTACGG
ATAAAATGCTTGATGGTCGGAAGAGGCATAAATTCCGTCAGCCAGTTTAGTCTGACCATCTCATCTGTAA
CATCATTGGCAACGCTACCTTTGCCATGTTTCAGAAACAACTCTGGCGCATCGGGCTTCCCATACAATCG
ATAGATTGTCGCACCTGATTGCCCGACATTATCGCGAGCCCATTTATACCCATATAAATCAGCATCCATG
TTGGAATTTAATCGCGGCCTAGAGCAAGACGTTTCCCGTTGAATATGGCTCATAACACCCCTTGTATTAC
TGTTTATGTAAGCAGACAGTTTTATTGTTCATGACCAAAATCCCTTAACGTGAGTTTTCGTTCCACTGAG
CGTCAGACCCCGTAGAAAAGATCAAAGGATCTTCTTGAGATCCTTTTTTTCTGCGCGTAATCTGCTGCTT
GCAAACAAAAAAACCACCGCTACCAGCGGTGGTTTGTTTGCCGGATCAAGAGCTACCAACTCTTTTTCCG
AAGGTAACTGGCTTCAGCAGAGCGCAGATACCAAATACTGTCCTTCTAGTGTAGCCGTAGTTAGGCCACC
ACTTCAAGAACTCTGTAGCACCGCCTACATACCTCGCTCTGCTAATCCTGTTACCAGTGGCTGCTGCCAG
TGGCGATAAGTCGTGTCTTACCGGGTTGGACTCAAGACGATAGTTACCGGATAAGGCGCAGCGGTCGGGC
TGAACGGGGGGTTCGTGCACACAGCCCAGCTTGGAGCGAACGACCTACACCGAACTGAGATACCTACAGC
GTGAGCTATGAGAAAGCGCCACGCTTCCCGAAGGGAGAAAGGCGGACAGGTATCCGGTAAGCGGCAGGGT
CGGAACAGGAGAGCGCACGAGGGAGCTTCCAGGGGGAAACGCCTGGTATCTTTATAGTCCTGTCGGGTTT
CGCCACCTCTGACTTGAGCGTCGATTTTTGTGATGCTCGTCAGGGGGGCGGAGCCTATGGAAAAACGCCA
GCAACGCGGCCTTTTTACGGTTCCTGGCCTTTTGCTGGCCTTTTGCTCACATGTTCTTTCCTGCGTTATC
CCCTGATTCTGTGGATAACCGTATTACCGCCTTTGAGTGAGCTGATACCGCTCGCCGCAGCCGAACGACC
GAGCGCAGCGAGTCAGTGAGCGAGGAAGCGGAAGAGCGCCTGATGCGGTATTTTCTCCTTACGCATCTGT
GCGGTATTTCACACCGCAATGGTGCACTCTCAGTACAATCTGCTCTGATGCCGCATAGTTAAGCCAGTAT
ACACTCCGCTATCGCTACGTGACTGGGTCATGGCTGCGCCCCGACACCCGCCAACACCCGCTGACGCGCC
CTGACGGGCTTGTCTGCTCCCGGCATCCGCTTACAGACAAGCTGTGACCGTCTCCGGGAGCTGCATGTGT
CAGAGGTTTTCACCGTCATCACCGAAACGCGCGAGGCAGCTGCGGTAAAGCTCATCAGCGTGGTCGTGAA
GCGATTCACAGATGTCTGCCTGTTCATCCGCGTCCAGCTCGTTGAGTTTCTCCAGAAGCGTTAATGTCTG
GCTTCTGATAAAGCGGGCCATGTTAAGGGCGGTTTTTTCCTGTTTGGTCACTGATGCCTCCGTGTAAGGG
GGATTTCTGTTCATGGGGGTAATGATACCGATGAAACGAGAGAGGATGCTCACGATACGGGTTACTGATG
ATGAACATGCCCGGTTACTGGAACGTTGTGAGGGTAAACAACTGGCGGTATGGATGCGGCGGGACCAGAG
AAAAATCACTCAGGGTCAATGCCAGCGCTTCGTTAATACAGATGTAGGTGTTCCACAGGGTAGCCAGCAG
CATCCTGCGATGCAGATCCGGAACATAATGGTGCAGGGCGCTGACTTCCGCGTTTCCAGACTTTACGAAA
CACGGAAACCGAAGACCATTCATGTTGTTGCTCAGGTCGCAGACGTTTTGCAGCAGCAGTCGCTTCACGT
TCGCTCGCGTATCGGTGATTCATTCTGCTAACCAGTAAGGCAACCCCGCCAGCCTAGCCGGGTCCTCAAC
GACAGGAGCACGATCATGCGCACCCGTGGGGCCGCCATGCCGGCGATAATGGCCTGCTTCTCGCCGAAAC
GTTTGGTGGCGGGACCAGTGACGAAGGCTTGAGCGAGGGCGTGCAAGATTCCGAATACCGCAAGCGACAG
GCCGATCATCGTCGCGCTCCAGCGAAAGCGGTCCTCGCCGAAAATGACCCAGAGCGCTGCCGGCACCTGT
CCTACGAGTTGCATGATAAAGAAGACAGTCATAAGTGCGGCGACGATAGTCATGCCCCGCGCCCACCGGA
AGGAGCTGACTGGGTTGAAGGCTCTCAAGGGCATCGGTCGAGATCCCGGTGCCTAATGAGTGAGCTAACT
TACATTAATTGCGTTGCGCTCACTGCCCGCTTTCCAGTCGGGAAACCTGTCGTGCCAGCTGCATTAATGA
ATCGGCCAACGCGCGGGGAGAGGCGGTTTGCGTATTGGGCGCCAGGGTGGTTTTTCTTTTCACCAGTGAG
ACGGGCAACAGCTGATTGCCCTTCACCGCCTGGCCCTGAGAGAGTTGCAGCAAGCGGTCCACGCTGGTTT
GCCCCAGCAGGCGAAAATCCTGTTTGATGGTGGTTAACGGCGGGATATAACATGAGCTGTCTTCGGTATC
GTCGTATCCCACTACCGAGATATCCGCACCAACGCGCAGCCCGGACTCGGTAATGGCGCGCATTGCGCCC
AGCGCCATCTGATCGTTGGCAACCAGCATCGCAGTGGGAACGATGCCCTCATTCAGCATTTGCATGGTTT
GTTGAAAACCGGACATGGCACTCCAGTCGCCTTCCCGTTCCGCTATCGGCTGAATTTGATTGCGAGTGAG
ATATTTATGCCAGCCAGCCAGACGCAGACGCGCCGAGACAGAACTTAATGGGCCCGCTAACAGCGCGATT
TGCTGGTGACCCAATGCGACCAGATGCTCCACGCCCAGTCGCGTACCGTCTTCATGGGAGAAAATAATAC
TGTTGATGGGTGTCTGGTCAGAGACATCAAGAAATAACGCCGGAACATTAGTGCAGGCAGCTTCCACAGC
AATGGCATCCTGGTCATCCAGCGGATAGTTAATGATCAGCCCACTGACGCGTTGCGCGAGAAGATTGTGC
ACCGCCGCTTTACAGGCTTCGACGCCGCTTCGTTCTACCATCGACACCACCACGCTGGCACCCAGTTGAT
CGGCGCGAGATTTAATCGCCGCGACAATTTGCGACGGCGCGTGCAGGGCCAGACTGGAGGTGGCAACGCC
AATCAGCAACGACTGTTTGCCCGCCAGTTGTTGTGCCACGCGGTTGGGAATGTAATTCAGCTCCGCCATC
GCCGCTTCCACTTTTTCCCGCGTTTTCGCAGAAACGTGGCTGGCCTGGTTCACCACGCGGGAAACGGTCT
GATAAGAGACACCGGCATACTCTGCGACATCGTATAACGTTACTGGTTTCACATTCACCACCCTGAATTG
ACTCTCTTCCGGGCGCTATCATGCCATACCGCGAAAGGTTTTGCGCCATTCGATGGTGTCCGGGATCTCG
ACGCTCTCCCTTATGCGACTCCTGCATTAGGAAGCAGCCCAGTAGTAGGTTGAGGCCGTTGAGCACCGCC
GCCGCAAGGAATGGTGCATGCAAGGAGATGGCGCCCAACAGTCCCCCGGCCACGGGGCCTGCCACCATAC
CCACGCCGAAACAAGCGCTCATGAGCCCGAAGTGGCGAGCCCGATCTTCCCCATCGGTGATGTCGGCGAT
ATAGGCGCCAGCAACCGCACCTGTGGCGCCGGTGATGCCGGCCACGATGCGTCCGGCGTAGAGGATCGAG
ATCTCGATCCCGCGAAATTAATACGACTCACTATAGGGGAATTGTGAGCGGATAACAATTCCCCTCTAGA
AATAATTTTGTTTAACTTTAAGAAGGAGATATACATATGAAAAGCCTGGATATCGAAGATATCTTCGGTG
CGACCACCCAGGATGTTCGTGAATCTCTGGAATGTGATCGTGTTGTGATCTACCAGTTTTGGCCGGATTG
GTCTGGTGAATTCCTGGTTGAATCCACCGCGCCGGGTCTGATCCCGCTGTCTGAACTGGATGTTCCGATG
ACCTGGCAGGATACCTACCTGCAGGAAAACCAGGGCGGTAAATTCAAAGATAACGCACCGACCGTTGTTG
CTGATATTTATCAGCAGGGTTACACTGATTGTCACCTGGAAATCCTGGAATGGTTTGATATTCGTGCTTA
CATGGTTGTGCCGGTTTTCATTGGTAAAACCTTATGGGGTCTGTTAGCTGCTTATCAGCTGAACCATCCG
CGTCAGTGGCAGAAAGTTGAACTGTATCTGCTGAAACAGGCGGGTGCTCAGCTGGGTGTTGCACTGCAGC
AGGCTGAACTGCTGAACCAGAAGCTCGAGCACCACCACCACCACCACTGAGATCCGGCTGCTAACAAAGC
CCGAAAGGAAGCTGAGTTGGCTGCTGCCACCGCTGAGCAATAACTAGCATAACCCCTTGGGGCCTCTAAA
CGGGTCTTGAGGGGTTTTTTGCTGAAAGGAGG
